Addgene plasmid #71001: pFOSGE_COF3F09
Purpose: Gateway entry clone
Depositing lab: Alexander Stark. Depositing organization: Research Institute of Molecular Pathology (IMP). Publication: Transcriptional regulators form diverse groups with context-dependent regulatory functions. Stampfel G, Kazmar T, Frank O, Wienerroither S, Reiter F, Stark A. Nature. 2015 Nov 9. doi: 10.1038/nature15545. PubMed 26550828.
Backbone
  Vector backbone: pDONR221
  Backbone manufacturer: Invitrogen
  Backbone size w/o insert (bp): 4762
  Vector type: Gateway entry vector
Growth in bacteria
  Bacterial resistance: Kanamycin, 50 μg/mL
  Growth temperature: 37°C
  Growth strain: DH5alpha
  Copy number: High Copy
Gene/Insert
  Gene/Insert name: CG30417 (alt names: FBgn0050417; CG30417, FBtr0072041)
  Species: D. melanogaster (fly)
  Insert size (bp): 804
  Cloning method: Gateway Cloning
  Sequencing primers: 5′ M13-F20; 3′ M13R
Terms and licenses: Academic/Nonprofit Terms; Industry Terms: Not Available to Industry
How to cite: pFOSGE_COF3F09 was a gift from Alexander Stark (Addgene plasmid # 71001 ; http://n2t.net/addgene:71001 ; RRID:Addgene_71001)
