[The description below was written by a language model from this plasmid's Addgene catalogue record.]
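Description:
pFOSGE_COF3F09 is a Gateway entry clone built on the commercial pDONR221 donor backbone. It carries the Drosophila melanogaster gene CG30417 (FBgn0050417, transcript FBtr0072041) as an 804 bp insert. The plasmid is maintained in standard E. coli cloning strains as a high-copy plasmid under kanamycin selection. No feature table accompanies the record, so the origin of replication, the exact insert boundaries, and the presence or absence of a stop codon or of any tags are not documented here.

The insert was introduced by Gateway cloning. For a pDONR-type vector, this normally means a BP recombination in which an attB-flanked PCR product replaces the donor vector's counter-selectable cassette, leaving the insert flanked by attL sites. Entry clones of this kind have no promoter intended to express the insert, and the record lists none. They act instead as a shuttle intermediate: an LR recombination moves the insert, in a defined orientation and reading frame, into any compatible destination vector, which supplies the promoter, fusion tags and host-specific elements. M13 forward and reverse priming sites flank the insert region and are the listed sequencing primers for verifying it.

The stated purpose is simply "Gateway entry clone". The associated publication is a study of the context-dependent regulatory functions of transcriptional regulators, which suggests that this plasmid belongs to a larger collection of fly clones made for transfer into expression vectors for functional assays. The record does not say which destination vectors or assays were used with this particular clone.
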