>Addgene plasmid #71001 | pFOSGE_COF3F09 | depositor partial sequence | sequence record 126943 | insert
ATGGCTGCAAAACAAGAAACTGAACGGTCCTCGCCGGAAATTAATGCCTGCAAGGTGATTATTAAAAGGT
TGTTTTCCAGTACCTATAAGAATATTGCTTGGGTTTTCTACGAGCCACTGGATCCGCAACTGCTGGGCCT
CCACGATTACCATGAGATTGTCCGGGAACCCATGGATCTGTCCACCGTGAGGCATCGTTTGAATACGGGT
TGCTATCTCAGTGCCGCGGATTTCGCCAAAGACATAAGGCTGATTTTCTACAACACCTATCTGTACACGA
ATCCCGATCACCTGTGCTACCACATGGCCAAACAGCTGCAGATCATCTTTGAGGAGATGTACTCCCAGGT
GCAGCTCTACATCTGCTCCAGCGACAGTAAAGTGCGTGCCGAGGAAGAGAGCTCCTCGGATGAATCGGAC
TCATCATCGCCGGAGGACGAGGTGAACGGCTCGGAGGTGTCCCCCTCCATAATGGGTGCGCCCCCCTCAT
GTACTCCAACCACCGAATGTACTCCGACCCCCGATTGGACTCCGCCGGCAACTTTGGAAACTTCGGAGCA
GCAGGAGCCCTTTACAACCGAGGAGGACCTTGATCTGCACGCCAAGATTCAGCAGCTGGACGGCGAGGTG
CTGCTCCACGTCATCCATTTCATTCAACGCATGGAGGGCGCCGAGTACTGCAACAAGGAGCTGGAGTTCG
ACATCTGCAAACTGAAGGTGCACACCAAACGCGGCATCCGTGATTATTTGGCCAGCAAGGGGTTCACCGG
CAAAAGAGTGGCCCGCACCAAGCCCAAATATAAT
