>Addgene plasmid #71001 | pFOSGE_COF3F09 | addgene partial sequence | sequence record 131606 | M13-F20 5'-TGTAAAACGACGGCCAGT-3'
TGTTTCGTTGCAACAAATTGNTGAGCANGTGCTTTTTTATAAGGCCAACTTTGATACAAAAAAGCAGGCT
TCATGGCTGCAAAACAAGAAACTGAACGGTCCTCGCCGGAAATTAATGCCTGCAAGGTGAT
