>Addgene plasmid #71001 | pFOSGE_COF3F09 | addgene partial sequence | sequence record 131607 | M13-Rev 5'-CAGGAAACAGCTATGACC-3'
CAGCTGGATGGCAAATAATGATTTTATTTTGACTGATAGTGACCTGTTCGTTGCAACAAATTGATAAGCA
ATGCTTTCTTATAATGCCAACTTTGTACAAGAAAGCTGGGTCATTATATTTGGGCTTGGTGCGGGCCACT
CTTTTGCCGGTGAACCCCTTGCTGGCCAAATAATCACGGATGCCGCGTTTGGTGTGCACCTTCAGTTTGC
AGATGTCGAACTCCAGCTCCTTGTTGCAGTACTCGGCGCCCTCCATGCGTTGAATGAAATGGATGACGTG
GAGCAGCACCTCGCCGTCCAGCTGCTGAATCTTGGCGTGCAGATCAAGGTCCTCCTCGGTTGTAAAGGGC
TCCTGCTGCTCCGAAGTTTCCAAAGTTGCCGGCGGAGTCCAATCGGGGGTCGGAGTACATTCGGTGGTTG
GAGTACATGAGGGGGGCGCACCCATTATGGAGGGGGACACCTCCGAGCCGTTCACCTCGTCCTCCGGCGA
TGATGAGTCCGATTCATCCGAGGAGCTCTCTTCCTCGGCACGCACTTTACTGTCGCTGGAGCAGATGTAG
AGCTGCACCTGGGAGTACATCTCCTCAAAGATGATCTGCAGCTGTTTGGCCATGTGGTAGCACA
